>Addgene plasmid #237695 | pLIX403 RNaseH1 | addgene full sequence | sequence record 469961 | Addgene NGS Result
TTGAGATCCTTTTTTTCTGCGCGTAATCTGCTGCTTGCAAACAAAAAAACCACCGCTACCAGCGGTGGTT
TGTTTGCCGGATCAAGAGCTACCAACTCTTTTTCCGAAGGTAACTGGCTTCAGCAGAGCGCAGATACCAA
ATACTGTTCTTCTAGTGTAGCCGTAGTTAGGCCACCACTTCAAGAACTCTGTAGCACCGCCTACATACCT
CGCTCTGCTAATCCTGTTACCAGTGGCTGCTGCCAGTGGCGATAAGTCGTGTCTTACCGGGTTGGACTCA
AGACGATAGTTACCGGATAAGGCGCAGCGGTCGGGCTGAACGGGGGGTTCGTGCACACAGCCCAGCTTGG
AGCGAACGACCTACACCGAACTGAGATACCTACAGCGTGAGCTATGAGAAAGCGCCACGCTTCCCGAAGG
GAGAAAGGCGGACAGGTATCCGGTAAGCGGCAGGGTCGGAACAGGAGAGCGCACGAGGGAGCTTCCAGGG
GGAAACGCCTGGTATCTTTATAGTCCTGTCGGGTTTCGCCACCTCTGACTTGAGCGTCGATTTTTGTGAT
GCTCGTCAGGGGGGCGGAGCCTATGGAAAAACGCCAGCAACGCGGCCTTTTTACGGTTCCTGGCCTTTTG
CTGGCCTTTTGCTCACATGTTCTTTCCTGCGTTATCCCCTGATTCTGTGGATAACCGTATTACCGCCTTT
GAGTGAGCTGATACCGCTCGCCGCAGCCGAACGACCGAGCGCAGCGAGTCAGTGAGCGAGGAAGCGGAAG
AGCGCCCAATACGCAAACCGCCTCTCCCCGCGCGTTGGCCGATTCATTAATGCAGCTGGCACGACAGGTT
TCCCGACTGGAAAGCGGGCAGTGAGCGCAACGCAATTAATGTGAGTTAGCTCACTCATTAGGCACCCCAG
GCTTTACACTTTATGCTTCCGGCTCGTATGTTGTGTGGAATTGTGAGCGGATAACAATTTCACACAGGAA
ACAGCTATGACCATGATTACGCCAAGCGCGCAATTAACCCTCACTAAAGGGAACAAAAGCTGGAGCTGCA
AGCTTAATGTAGTCTTATGCAATACTCTTGTAGTCTTGCAACATGGTAACGATGAGTTAGCAACATGCCT
TACAAGGAGAGAAAAAGCACCGTGCATGCCGATTGGTGGAAGTAAGGTGGTACGATCGTGCCTTATTAGG
AAGGCAACAGACGGGTCTGACATGGATTGGACGAACCACTGAATTGCCGCATTGCAGAGATATTGTATTT
AAGTGCCTAGCTCGATACATAAACGGGTCTCTCTGGTTAGACCAGATCTGAGCCTGGGAGCTCTCTGGCT
AACTAGGGAACCCACTGCTTAAGCCTCAATAAAGCTTGCCTTGAGTGCTTCAAGTAGTGTGTGCCCGTCT
GTTGTGTGACTCTGGTAACTAGAGATCCCTCAGACCCTTTTAGTCAGTGTGGAAAATCTCTAGCAGTGGC
GCCCGAACAGGGACTTGAAAGCGAAAGGGAAACCAGAGGAGCTCTCTCGACGCAGGACTCGGCTTGCTGA
AGCGCGCACGGCAAGAGGCGAGGGGCGGCGACTGGTGAGTACGCCAAAAATTTTGACTAGCGGAGGCTAG
AAGGAGAGAGATGGGTGCGAGAGCGTCAGTATTAAGCGGGGGAGAATTAGATCGCGATGGGAAAAAATTC
GGTTAAGGCCAGGGGGAAAGAAAAAATATAAATTAAAACATATAGTATGGGCAAGCAGGGAGCTAGAACG
ATTCGCAGTTAATCCTGGCCTGTTAGAAACATCAGAAGGCTGTAGACAAATACTGGGACAGCTACAACCA
TCCCTTCAGACAGGATCAGAAGAACTTAGATCATTATATAATACAGTAGCAACCCTCTATTGTGTGCATC
AAAGGATAGAGATAAAAGACACCAAGGAAGCTTTAGACAAGATAGAGGAAGAGCAAAACAAAAGTAAGAC
CACCGCACAGCAAGCGGCCGCTGATCTTCAGACCTGGAGGAGGAGATATGAGGGACAATTGGAGAAGTGA
ATTATATAAATATAAAGTAGTAAAAATTGAACCATTAGGAGTAGCACCCACCAAGGCAAAGAGAAGAGTG
GTGCAGAGAGAAAAAAGAGCAGTGGGAATAGGAGCTTTGTTCCTTGGGTTCTTGGGAGCAGCAGGAAGCA
CTATGGGCGCAGCGTCAATGACGCTGACGGTACAGGCCAGACAATTATTGTCTGGTATAGTGCAGCAGCA
GAACAATTTGCTGAGGGCTATTGAGGCGCAACAGCATCTGTTGCAACTCACAGTCTGGGGCATCAAGCAG
CTCCAGGCAAGAATCCTGGCTGTGGAAAGATACCTAAAGGATCAACAGCTCCTGGGGATTTGGGGTTGCT
CTGGAAAACTCATTTGCACCACTGCTGTGCCTTGGAATGCTAGTTGGAGTAATAAATCTCTGGAACAGAT
TTGGAATCACACGACCTGGATGGAGTGGGACAGAGAAATTAACAATTACACAAGCTTAATACACTCCTTA
ATTGAAGAATCGCAAAACCAGCAAGAAAAGAATGAACAAGAATTATTGGAATTAGATAAATGGGCAAGTT
TGTGGAATTGGTTTAACATAACAAATTGGCTGTGGTATATAAAATTATTCATAATGATAGTAGGAGGCTT
GGTAGGTTTAAGAATAGTTTTTGCTGTACTTTCTATAGTGAATAGAGTTAGGCAGGGATATTCACCATTA
TCGTTTCAGACCCACCTCCCAACCCCGAGGGGACAATTCTCGACCTCGAGACAAATGGCAGTATTCATCC
ACAATTTTAAAAGAAAAGGGGGGATTGGGGGGTACAGTGCAGGGGAAAGAATAGTAGACATAATAGCAAC
AGACATACAAACTAAAGAATTACAAAAACAAATTACAAAAATTCAAAATTTTCGGGTTTATTACAGGGAC
AGCAGAGATCCACTTTGGCCGCGAATCGATATGTCGAGTTTACTCCCTATCAGTGATAGAGAACGTATGT
CGAGTTTACTCCCTATCAGTGATAGAGAACGATGTCGAGTTTACTCCCTATCAGTGATAGAGAACGTATG
TCGAGTTTACTCCCTATCAGTGATAGAGAACGTATGTCGAGTTTACTCCCTATCAGTGATAGAGAACGTA
TGTCGAGTTTATCCCTATCAGTGATAGAGAACGTATGTCGAGTTTACTCCCTATCAGTGATAGAGAACGT
ATGTCGAGGTAGGCGTGTACGGTGGGAGGCCTATATAAGCAGAGCTCGTTTAGTGAACCGTCAGATCGCC
TGGAGAATTGGCTAGCATCAACAAGTTTGTACAAAAAAGCAGGCTCCACCATGAGCTGGCTTCTGTTCCT
GGCCCACAGAGTCGCCTTGGCCGCCTTGCCCTGCCGCCGCGGCTCTCGCGGGTTCGGGATGTTCTATGCC
GTGAGGAGGGGCCGCAAGACCGGGGTCTTTCTGACCTGGAATGAGTGCAGAGCACAGGTGGACCGGTTTC
CTGCTGCCAGATTTAAGAAGTTTGCCACAGAGGATGAGGCCTGGGCCTTTGTCAGGAAATCTGCAAGCCC
GGAAGTTTCAGAAGGGCATGAAAATCAACATGGACAAGAATCGGAGGCGAAAGCCAGCAAGCGACTCCGT
GAGCCACTGGATGGAGATGGACATGAAAGCGCAGAGCCGTATGCAAAGCACATGAAGCCGAGCGTGGAGC
CGGCGCCTCCAGTTAGCAGAGACACGTTTTCCTACATGGGAGACTTCGTCGTCGTCTACACTGATGGCTG
CTGCTCCAGTAATGGGCGTAGAAGGCCGCGAGCAGGAATCGGCGTTTACTGGGGGCCAGGCCATCCTTTA
AATGTAGGCATTAGACTTCCTGGGCGGCAGACAAACCAAAGAGCGGAAATTCATGCAGCCTGCAAAGCCA
TTGAACAAGCAAAGACTCAAAACATCAATAAACTGGTTCTGTATACAGACAGTATGTTTACGATAAATGG
TATAACTAACTGGGTTCAAGGTTGGAAGAAAAATGGGTGGAAGACAAGTGCAGGGAAAGAGGTGATCAAC
AAAGAGGACTTTGTGGCACTGGAGAGGCTTACCCAGGGGATGGACATTCAGTGGATGCATGTTCCTGGTC
ATTCGGGATTTATAGGCAATGAAGAAGCTGACAGATTAGCCAGAGAAGGAGCTAAACAATCGGAAGACTT
GGACCCAGCTTTCTTGTACAAAGTGGTTGCAGGAAAGCCAATCCCAAACCCACTCCTAGGTCTCGACAGT
ACAGCATAGACCGGTCCACCACCACCACCACCACTAAGGATCCGGGGTTGGGGTTGCGCCTTTTCCAAGG
CAGCCCTGGGTTTGCGCAGGGACGCGGCTGCTCTGGGCGTGGTTCCGGGAAACGCAGCGGCGCCGACCCT
GGGTCTCGCACATTCTTCACGTCCGTTCGCAGCGTCACCCGGATCTTCGCCGCTACCCTTGTGGGCCCCC
CGGCGACGCTTCCTGCTCCGCCCCTAAGTCGGGAAGGTTCCTTGCGGTTCGCGGCGTGCCGGACGTGACA
AACGGAAGCCGCACGTCTCACTAGTACCCTCGCAGACGGACAGCGCCAGGGAGCAATGGCAGCGCGCCGA
CCGCGATGGGCTGTGGCCAATAGCGGCTGCTCAGCAGGGCGCGCCGAGAGCAGCGGCCGGGAAGGGGCGG
TGCGGGAGGCGGGGTGTGGGGCGGTAGTGTGGGCCCTGTTCCTGCCCGCGCGGTGTTCCGCATTCTGCAA
GCCTCCGGAGCGCACGTCGGCAGTCGGCTCCCTCGTTGACCGAATCACCGACCTCTCTCCCCAGCAATTC
ACCATGACCGAGTACAAGCCCACGGTGCGCCTCGCCACCCGCGACGACGTCCCCAGGGCCGTACGCACCC
TCGCCGCCGCGTTCGCCGACTACCCCGCCACGCGCCACACCGTCGATCCGGACCGCCACATCGAGCGGGT
CACCGAGCTGCAAGAACTCTTCCTCACGCGCGTCGGGCTCGACATCGGCAAGGTGTGGGTCGCGGACGAC
GGCGCCGCGGTGGCGGTCTGGACCACGCCGGAGAGCGTCGAAGCGGGGGCGGTGTTCGCCGAGATCGGCC
CGCGCATGGCCGAGTTGAGCGGTTCCCGGCTGGCCGCGCAGCAACAGATGGAAGGCCTCCTGGCGCCGCA
CCGGCCCAAGGAGCCCGCGTGGTTCCTGGCCACCGTCGGCGTCTCGCCCGACCACCAGGGCAAGGGTCTG
GGCAGCGCCGTCGTGCTCCCCGGAGTGGAGGCGGCCGAGCGCGCCGGGGTGCCCGCCTTCCTGGAGACCT
CCGCGCCCCGCAACCTCCCCTTCTACGAGCGGCTCGGCTTCACCGTCACCGCCGACGTCGAGGTGCCCGA
AGGACCGCGCACCTGGTGCATGACCCGCAAGCCCGGTGCCGAAGGTAGAGGTTCTCTCCTCACTTGTGGT
GATGTTGAAGAAAACCCTGGTCCAATGTCTAGACTGGACAAGAGCAAAGTCATAAACGGAGCTCTGGAAT
TACTCAATGGTGTCGGTATCGAAGGCCTGACGACAAGGAAACTCGCTCAAAAGCTGGGAGTTGAGCAGCC
TACCCTGTACTGGCACGTGAAGAACAAGCGGGCCCTGCTCGATGCCCTGCCAATCGAGATGCTGGACAGG
CATCATACCCACTTCTGCCCCCTGGAAGGCGAGTCATGGCAAGACTTTCTGCGGAACAACGCCAAGTCAT
ACCGCTGTGCTCTCCTCTCACATCGCGACGGGGCTAAAGTGCATCTCGGCACCCGCCCAACAGAGAAACA
GTACGAAACCCTGGAAAATCAGCTCGCGTTCCTGTGTCAGCAAGGCTTCTCCCTGGAGAACGCACTGTAC
GCTCTGTCCGCCGTGGGCCACTTTACACTGGGCTGCGTATTGGAGGAACAGGAGCATCAAGTAGCAAAAG
AGGAAAGAGAGACACCTACCACCGATTCTATGCCCCCACTTCTGAGACAAGCAATTGAGCTGTTCGACCG
GCAGGGAGCCGAACCTGCCTTCCTTTTCGGCCTGGAACTAATCATATGTGGCCTGGAGAAACAGCTAAAG
TGCGAAAGCGGCGGGCCGACCGACGCCCTTGACGATTTTGACTTAGACATGCTCCCAGCCGATGCCCTTG
ACGACTTTGACCTTGATATGCTGCCTGCTGACGCTCTTGACGATTTTGACCTTGACATGCTCCCCGGGTA
ACTAAGTAAGGATCGATCCAAGATATCGTATTCTTAACTATGTTGCTCCTTTTACGCTATGTGGATACGC
TGCTTTAATGCCTTTGTATCATGCTATTGCTTCCCGTATGGCTTTCATTTTCTCCTCCTTGTATAAATCC
TGGTTGCTGTCTCTTTATGAGGAGTTGTGGCCCGTTGTCAGGCAACGTGGCGTGGTGTGCACTGTGTTTG
CTGACGCAACCCCCACTGGTTGGGGCATTGCCACCACCTGTCAGCTCCTTTCCGGGACTTTCGCTTTCCC
CCTCCCTATTGCCACGGCGGAACTCATCGCCGCCTGCCTTGCCCGCTGCTGGACAGGGGCTCGGCTGTTG
GGCACTGACAATTCCGTGGTGTTGTCGGGGAAGCTGACGTCCTTTCCATGGCTGCTCGCCTGTGTTGCCA
CCTGGATTCTGCGCGGGACGTCCTTCTGCTACGTCCCTTCGGCCCTCAATCCAGCGGACCTTCCTTCCCG
CGGCCTGCTGCCGGCTCTGCGGCCTCTTCCGCGTCTTCGCCTTCGCCCTCAGACGAGTCGGATCTCCCTT
TGGGCCGCCTCCCCGCCTGTTTCGCCTCGGCGTCCGGACTAGAGGTACCTTTAAGACCAATGACTTACAA
GGCAGCTGTAGATCTTAGCCACTTTTTAAAAGAAAAGGGGGGACTGGAAGGGCTAATTCACTCCCAACGA
AGACAAGATCTGCTTTTTGCTTGTACTGGGTCTCTCTGGTTAGACCAGATCTGAGCCTGGGAGCTCTCTG
GCTAACTAGGGAACCCACTGCTTAAGCCTCAATAAAGCTTGCCTTGAGTGCTTCAAGTAGTGTGTGCCCG
TCTGTTGTGTGACTCTGGTAACTAGAGATCCCTCAGACCCTTTTAGTCAGTGTGGAAAATCTCTAGCAGT
AGTAGTTCATGTCATCTTATTATTCAGTATTTATAACTTGCAAAGAAATGAATATCAGAGAGTGAGAGGA
ACTTGTTTATTGCAGCTTATAATGGTTACAAATAAAGCAATAGCATCACAAATTTCACAAATAAAGCATT
TTTTTCACTGCATTCTAGTTGTGGTTTGTCCAAACTCATCAATGTATCTTATCATGTCTGGCTCTAGCTA
TCCCGCCCCTAACTCCGCCCATCCCGCCCCTAACTCCGCCCAGTTCCGCCCATTCTCCGCCCCATGGCTG
ACTAATTTTTTTTATTTATGCAGAGGCCGAGGCCGCCTCGGCCTCTGAGCTATTCCAGAAGTAGTGAGGA
GGCTTTTTTGGAGGCCTTTCAAATATGTATCCGCTCATGAGACAATAACCCTGATAAATGCTTCAATAAT
ATTGAAAAAGGAAGAGTATGAGTATTCAACATTTCCGTGTCGCCCTTATTCCCTTTTTTGCGGCATTTTG
CCTTCCTGTTTTTGCTCACCCAGAAACGCTGGTGAAAGTAAAAGATGCTGAAGATCAGTTGGGTGCACGA
GTGGGTTACATCGAACTGGATCTCAACAGCGGTAAGATCCTTGAGAGTTTTCGCCCCGAAGAACGTTTTC
CAATGATGAGCACTTTTAAAGTTCTGCTATGTGGCGCGGTATTATCCCGTATTGACGCCGGGCAAGAGCA
ACTCGGTCGCCGCATACACTATTCTCAGAATGACTTGGTTGAGTACTCACCAGTCACAGAAAAGCATCTT
ACGGATGGCATGACAGTAAGAGAATTATGCAGTGCTGCCATAACCATGAGTGATAACACTGCGGCCAACT
TACTTCTGACAACGATCGGAGGACCGAAGGAGCTAACCGCTTTTTTGCACAACATGGGGGATCATGTAAC
TCGCCTTGATCGTTGGGAACCGGAGCTGAATGAAGCCATACCAAACGACGAGCGTGACACCACGATGCCT
GTAGCAATGGCAACAACGTTGCGCAAACTATTAACTGGCGAACTACTTACTCTAGCTTCCCGGCAACAAT
TAATAGACTGGATGGAGGCGGATAAAGTTGCAGGACCACTTCTGCGCTCGGCCCTTCCGGCTGGCTGGTT
TATTGCTGATAAATCTGGAGCCGGTGAGCGTGGGTCTCGCGGTATCATTGCAGCACTGGGGCCAGATGGT
AAGCCCTCCCGTATCGTAGTTATCTACACGACGGGGAGTCAGGCAACTATGGATGAACGAAATAGACAGA
TCGCTGAGATAGGTGCCTCACTGATTAAGCATTGGTAACTGTCAGACCAAGTTTACTCATATATACTTTA
GATTGATTTAAAACTTCATTTTTAATTTAAAAGGATCTAGGTGAAGATCCTTTTTGATAATCTCATGACC
AAAATCCCTTAACGTGAGTTTTCGTTCCACTGAGCGTCAGACCCCGTAGAAAAGATCAAAGGATCTTC
Features (pLannotate 1.2.2; 29 found; start..end, strand, type, name):
      1..589     +  rep_origin     ori: high-copy-number ColE1/pMB1/pBR322/pUC origin of replication
    772..864     +  CDS            lacI (fragment): lac repressor; lacI; The lac repressor binds to the lac operator to inhibit transcription in E. coli. This inhibition can be relieved by adding lactose or isopropyl-β-D-thiogalactopyranoside (IPTG).
    877..898     +  protein_bind   CAP binding site: CAP binding activates transcription in the presence of cAMP. E. coli catabolite activator protein
    913..943     +  promoter       lac promoter: promoter for the E. coli lac operon
    951..967     +  protein_bind   lac operator: The lac repressor binds to the lac operator to inhibit transcription in E. coli. This inhibition can be relieved by adding lactose or isopropyl-β-D-thiogalactopyranoside (IPTG). lac repressor encoded by lacI
   1012..1030    +  promoter       T3 promoter: promoter for bacteriophage T3 RNA polymerase
   1058..1284    +  promoter       RSV promoter: Rous sarcoma virus enhancer/promoter
   1285..1465    +  LTR            5' LTR (truncated): truncated 5' long terminal repeat (LTR) from HIV-1
   1512..1637    +  misc_feature   HIV-1 Ψ: packaging signal of human immunodeficiency virus type 1
   1621..1984    +  CDS            HIV-1 gag (fragment): gag protein from human immunodeficiency virus 1; gag
   2130..2363    +  misc_feature   RRE: The Rev response element (RRE) of HIV-1 allows for Rev-dependent mRNA export from the nucleus to the cytoplasm.
   2740..2764    +  CDS            Rev (fragment): human immunodeficiency virus 1 (HIV-1) Rev protein; rev; enhances nuclear export of unspliced and incompletely spliced viral mRNAs
   2805..2922    +  misc_feature   cPPT/CTS: central polypurine tract and central termination sequence of HIV-1
   2976..3290    +  promoter       tight TRE promoter: Tet-responsive promoter PTight, consisting of seven tet operator sequences followed by the minimal CMV promoter
   3311..3335    +  protein_bind   attB1: mutant version of attB; recombination site for the Gateway® BP reaction BP Clonase™
   3341..4198    +  CDS            RNASEH1: RNH1_HUMAN - Also known as RNH1. Experimental evidence at protein level: Swiss-Prot protein existence level 1. Endonuclease that specifically degrades the RNA of RNA-DNA hybrids (PubMed:10497183). Plays a role in RNA polymerase II (RNAp II) transcription termination by degrading R-loop RNA-DNA hybrid formation at G-rich pause sites located downstream of the poly(A) site and behind the elongating RNAp II (PubMed:21700224). From Homo sapiens (Human).
   4203..4227    -  protein_bind   attB2: mutant version of attB; recombination site for the Gateway® BP reaction BP Clonase™
   4286..4304    +  CDS            9xHis (fragment): 9xHis affinity tag
   4314..4824    +  promoter       hPGK promoter: human phosphoglycerate kinase 1 promoter
   4834..5430    +  CDS            PuroR (fragment): puromycin N-acetyltransferase; pac from Streptomyces; confers resistance to puromycin
   5485..6182    +  CDS            rtTA3 (fragment): reverse tetracycline transactivator 3 activates expression from Tet-responsive promoters in the presence of doxycycline
   6112..6222    +  CDS            VP48: 3 tandem repeats of the minimal activation domain of herpes simplex virus VP16 (Cheng et al., 2013)
   6258..6806    +  misc_feature   WPRE (fragment): woodchuck hepatitis virus posttranscriptional regulatory element
   6832..6903    +  CDS            nef (fragment): NEF_HV1Z2 - Experimental evidence at protein level: Swiss-Prot protein existence level 1. Extracellular Nef protein targets CD4(+) T-lymphocytes for apoptosis by interacting with CXCR4 surface receptors. From Human immunodeficiency virus type 1 group M subtype D (isolate Z2/CDC-Z34) (HIV-1).
   6905..7138    +  LTR            3' LTR (ΔU3): self-inactivating 3' long terminal repeat (LTR) from HIV-1
   7210..7331    +  polyA_signal   SV40 poly(A) signal: SV40 polyadenylation signal
   7371..7506    +  rep_origin     SV40 ori: SV40 origin of replication
   7514..7577    +  promoter       AmpR promoter: bla
   7578..8438    +  CDS            AmpR: β-lactamase; bla; confers resistance to ampicillin, carbenicillin, and related antibiotics
