[The description below was written by a language model from this plasmid's Addgene catalogue record and pLannotate feature annotations shown in this document.]
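Description:
pLIX403 RNaseH1 is an 8,608 bp lentiviral vector for doxycycline-inducible expression of human RNase H1 in mammalian cells, built on the all-in-one Tet-On pLIX403 backbone. In bacteria it is maintained through a high-copy ColE1/pUC-type origin and selected with ampicillin via the β-lactamase gene. The viral portion follows a third-generation, self-inactivating design. An RSV promoter fused to a truncated HIV-1 5' LTR drives genomic RNA production in packaging cells. This is followed by the Ψ packaging signal with a gag fragment, the Rev response element for Rev-dependent nuclear export, and the cPPT/CTS. A WPRE sits upstream of the ΔU3 3' LTR to enhance transcript expression, and an SV40 polyadenylation signal and SV40 origin lie beyond the LTR.

The payload consists of two cassettes. A tight TRE promoter (seven tet operators plus a minimal CMV promoter) controls the RNASEH1 coding sequence. This sequence is flanked by attB1 and attB2 sites, indicating it was introduced by Gateway recombination. A short His-tag fragment is annotated downstream of attB2, but the record does not establish whether it is fused in frame to the protein. Downstream, the constitutive human PGK promoter drives puromycin N-acetyltransferase followed by an rtTA3-type reverse tetracycline transactivator with VP16-derived activation repeats. The element linking these two coding sequences is not annotated. Transduced cells can therefore be selected with puromycin and already carry the transactivator, so adding doxycycline switches on RNase H1. Because this endonuclease degrades the RNA strand of RNA–DNA hybrids, induced overexpression is typically used to remove R-loops and test their involvement in a cellular process.
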