Addgene plasmid #237695: pLIX403 RNaseH1
Purpose: Inducible lentiviral expression of RNaseH1
Depositing lab: David Pellman. Depositing organization: Dana-Farber Cancer Institute. Publication: Breakage of cytoplasmic chromosomes by pathological DNA base excision repair. Tang S, Stokasimov E, Cui Y, Pellman D. Nature. 2022 Jun;606(7916):930-936. doi: 10.1038/s41586-022-04767-1. Epub 2022 Apr 27. PubMed 35477155.
Backbone
  Vector backbone: pLIX403
  Backbone manufacturer: Addgene
  Total vector size (bp): 8608
  Vector type: Mammalian Expression, Lentiviral
  Selectable markers: Puromycin
Growth in bacteria
  Bacterial resistance: Ampicillin, 100 μg/mL
  Growth temperature: 37°C
  Growth strain: NEB Stable
  Copy number: Unknown
Gene/Insert
  Gene/Insert name: RNaseH1
  Species: H. sapiens (human)
  Entrez Gene: RNASEH1 (a.k.a. H1RNA, PEOB2, RNH1)
Terms and licenses: Academic/Nonprofit Terms; Industry Terms: Not Available to Industry
How to cite: pLIX403 RNaseH1 was a gift from David Pellman (Addgene plasmid # 237695 ; http://n2t.net/addgene:237695 ; RRID:Addgene_237695)
